LOCUS       Exported 5856 bp ds-DNA circular SYN 12-MAY-2021
DEFINITION  Retroviral expression of human OCT3/4.
ACCESSION   .
VERSION     .
KEYWORDS    pMXs-hOCT3/4
SOURCE      synthetic DNA construct
  ORGANISM  synthetic DNA construct
REFERENCE   1 (bases 1 to 5856)
  AUTHORS   Takahashi K, Tanabe K, Ohnuki M, Narita M, Ichisaka T, Tomoda K,
            Yamanaka S
  TITLE     Induction of pluripotent stem cells from adult human fibroblasts by
            defined factors.
  JOURNAL   Cell. 2007 Nov 30. 131(5):861-72.
  PUBMED    18035408
REFERENCE   2 (bases 1 to 5856)
  AUTHORS   .
  TITLE     Direct Submission
  JOURNAL   Exported May 12, 2021 from SnapGene Server 1.1.58
            http://www.snapgene.com
FEATURES             Location/Qualifiers
     source          1..5856
                     /organism="synthetic DNA construct"
                     /mol_type="other DNA"
     primer_bind     complement(2..21)
                     /label=pBR322ori-F
                     /note="pBR322 origin, forward primer"
     CDS             complement(674..1534)
                     /codon_start=1
                     /gene="bla"
                     /product="beta-lactamase"
                     /label=AmpR
                     /note="confers resistance to ampicillin, carbenicillin, and
                     related antibiotics"
                     /translation="MSIQHFRVALIPFFAAFCLPVFAHPETLVKVKDAEDQLGARVGYI
                     ELDLNSGKILESFRPEERFPMMSTFKVLLCGAVLSRIDAGQEQLGRRIHYSQNDLVEYS
                     PVTEKHLTDGMTVRELCSAAITMSDNTAANLLLTTIGGPKELTAFLHNMGDHVTRLDRW
                     EPELNEAIPNDERDTTMPVAMATTLRKLLTGELLTLASRQQLIDWMEADKVAGPLLRSA
                     LPAGWFIADKSGAGERGSRGIIAALGPDGKPSRIVVIYTTGSQATMDERNRQIAEIGAS
                     LIKHW"
     primer_bind     1297..1316
                     /label=Amp-R
                     /note="Ampicillin resistance gene, reverse primer"
     promoter        complement(1535..1639)
                     /gene="bla"
                     /label=AmpR promoter
     LTR             1669..2262
                     /note="long terminal repeat from Moloney murine leukemia
                     virus"
     misc_feature    2325..2682
                     /label=MMLV Psi
                     /note="packaging signal of Moloney murine leukemia virus
                     (MMLV)"
     CDS             2741..3157
                     /label=gag (truncated)
                     /note="truncated Moloney murine leukemia virus (MMLV) gag
                     gene lacking the start codon"
     primer_bind     3087..3109
                     /label=pLXSN 5'
                     /note="Murine stem cell virus, forward primer. Also called
                     MSCV"
     primer_bind     3125..3141
                     /label=pBABE 5'
                     /note="Psi packaging signal, forward primer for pBABE
                     vectors"
     misc_feature    3167..3541
                     /label=pol region
                     /note="Moloney murine leukemia virus (MMLV) pol region
                     containing the splice acceptor site"
     primer_bind     3479..3495
                     /label=pBMN 5'
                     /note="MMLV sequence, for inserts in pBMN retroviral
                     vector"
     LTR             5009..5478
                     /note="long terminal repeat from Moloney murine leukemia
                     virus"
     primer_bind     complement(5607..5624)
                     /label=L4440
                     /note="L4440 vector, forward primer"
     rep_origin      complement(5778..510)
                     /direction=LEFT
                     /label=ori
                     /note="high-copy-number ColE1/pMB1/pBR322/pUC origin of
                     replication"
ORIGIN
        1 taaagatacc aggcgtttcc ccctggaagc tccctcgtgc gctctcctgt tccgaccctg
       61 ccgcttaccg gatacctgtc cgcctttctc ccttcgggaa gcgtggcgct ttctcatagc
      121 tcacgctgta ggtatctcag ttcggtgtag gtcgttcgct ccaagctggg ctgtgtgcac
      181 gaaccccccg ttcagcccga ccgctgcgcc ttatccggta actatcgtct tgagtccaac
      241 ccggtaagac acgacttatc gccactggca gcagccactg gtaacaggat tagcagagcg
      301 aggtatgtag gcggtgctac agagttcttg aagtggtggc ctaactacgg ctacactaga
      361 agaacagtat ttggtatctg cgctctgctg aagccagtta ccttcggaaa aagagttggt
      421 agctcttgat ccggcaaaca aaccaccgct ggtagcggtg gtttttttgt ttgcaagcag
      481 cagattacgc gcagaaaaaa aggatctcaa gaagatcctt tgatcttttc tacggggtct
      541 gacgctcagt ggaacgaaaa ctcacgttaa gggattttgg tcatgagatt atcaaaaagg
      601 atcttcacct agatcctttt gcggccggcc gcaaatcaat ctaaagtata tatgagtaaa
      661 cttggtctga cagttaccaa tgcttaatca gtgaggcacc tatctcagcg atctgtctat
      721 ttcgttcatc catagttgcc tgactccccg tcgtgtagat aactacgata cgggagggct
      781 taccatctgg ccccagtgct gcaatgatac cgcgagaccc acgctcaccg gctccagatt
      841 tatcagcaat aaaccagcca gccggaaggg ccgagcgcag aagtggtcct gcaactttat
      901 ccgcctccat ccagtctatt aattgttgcc gggaagctag agtaagtagt tcgccagtta
      961 atagtttgcg caacgttgtt gccattgcta caggcatcgt ggtgtcacgc tcgtcgtttg
     1021 gtatggcttc attcagctcc ggttcccaac gatcaaggcg agttacatga tcccccatgt
     1081 tgtgcaaaaa agcggttagc tccttcggtc ctccgatcgt tgtcagaagt aagttggccg
     1141 cagtgttatc actcatggtt atggcagcac tgcataattc tcttactgtc atgccatccg
     1201 taagatgctt ttctgtgact ggtgagtact caaccaagtc attctgagaa tagtgtatgc
     1261 ggcgaccgag ttgctcttgc ccggcgtcaa tacgggataa taccgcgcca catagcagaa
     1321 ctttaaaagt gctcatcatt ggaaaacgtt cttcggggcg aaaactctca aggatcttac
     1381 cgctgttgag atccagttcg atgtaaccca ctcgtgcacc caactgatct tcagcatctt
     1441 ttactttcac cagcgtttct gggtgagcaa aaacaggaag gcaaaatgcc gcaaaaaagg
     1501 gaataagggc gacacggaaa tgttgaatac tcatactctt cctttttcaa tattattgaa
     1561 gcatttatca gggttattgt ctcatgagcg gatacatatt tgaatgtatt tagaaaaata
     1621 aacaaatagg ggttccgcgc acatttcccc gaaaagtgcc acctgcataa tgaaagaccc
     1681 cacctgtagg tttggcaagc tagcttaagt aacgccattt tgcaaggcat ggaaaaatac
     1741 ataactgaga atagaaaagt tcagatcaag gtcaggaaca gatggaacag ctgaatatgg
     1801 gccaaacagg atatctgtgg taagcagttc ctgccccggc tcagggccaa gaacagatgg
     1861 aacagctgaa tatgggccaa acaggatatc tgtggtaagc agttcctgcc ccggctcagg
     1921 gccaagaaca gatggtcccc agatgcggtc cagccctcag cagtttctag agaaccatca
     1981 gatgtttcca gggtgcccca aggacctgaa atgaccctgt gccttatttg aactaaccaa
     2041 tcagttcgct tctcgcttct gttcgcgcgc ttctgctccc cgagctcaat aaaagagccc
     2101 acaacccctc actcggcgcg ccagtcctcc gattgactga gtcgcccggg tacccgtgta
     2161 tccaataaac cctcttgcag ttgcatccga cttgtggtct cgctgttcct tgggagggtc
     2221 tcctctgagt gattgactac ccgtcagcgg gggtctttca tttgggggct cgtccgggat
     2281 cgggagaccc ctgcccaggg accaccgacc caccaccggg aggtaagctg gccagcaact
     2341 tatctgtgtc tgtccgattg tctagtgtct atgactgatt ttatgcgcct gcgtcggtac
     2401 tagttagcta actagctctg tatctggcgg acccgtggtg gaactgacga gttcggaaca
     2461 cccggccgca accctgggag acgtcccagg gacttcgggg gccgtttttg tggcccgacc
     2521 tgagtccaaa aatcccgatc gttttggact ctttggtgca cccccctaat aggagggata
     2581 tgtggttctg gtaggagacg agaacctaaa acagttcccg cctccgtctg aatttttgct
     2641 ttcggtttgg gaccgaagcc gcgccgcgcg tcttgtctgc tgcagcatcg ttctgtgttg
     2701 tctctgtctg actgtgtttc tgtatttgtc tgaaaattag ggccagactg ttaccactcc
     2761 cttaagtttg accttaggtc actggaaaga tgtcgagcgg atcgctcaca accagtcggt
     2821 agatgtcaag aagagacgtt gggttacctt ctgctctgca gaatggccaa cctttaacgt
     2881 cggatggccg cgagacggca cctttaaccg agacctcatc acccaggtta agatcaaggt
     2941 cttttcacct ggcccgcatg gacacccaga ccaggtcccc tacatcgtga cctgggaagc
     3001 cttggctttt gacccccctc cctgggtcaa gccctttgta caccctaagc ctccgcctcc
     3061 tcttcctcca tccgccccgt ctctccccct tgaacctcct cgttcgaccc cgcctcgatc
     3121 ctccctttat ccagccctca ctccttctct aggcgccccc atatggccat atgagatctt
     3181 atatggggca cccccgcccc ttgtaaactt ccctgaccct gacatgacaa gagttactaa
     3241 cagcccctct ctccaagctc acttacaggc tctctactta gtccagcacg aagtctggag
     3301 acctctggcg gcagcctacc aagaacaact ggaccgaccg gtggtacctc acccttaccg
     3361 agtcggcgac acagtgtggg tccgccgaca ccagactaag aacctagaac ctcgctggaa
     3421 aggaccttac acagtcctgc tgaccacccc caccgccctc aaagtagacg gcatcgcagc
     3481 ttggatacac gccgcccacg tgaaggctgc cgaccccggg ggtggaccat cctctagact
     3541 gccggatcta gctagttaat taaggatccc agtgtggtgg tacgggaatt cgcccttcac
     3601 catggcggga cacctggctt cggatttcgc cttctcgccc cctccaggtg gtggaggtga
     3661 tgggccaggg gggccggagc cgggctgggt tgatcctcgg acctggctaa gcttccaagg
     3721 ccctcctgga gggccaggaa tcgggccggg ggttgggcca ggctctgagg tgtgggggat
     3781 tcccccatgc cccccgccgt atgagttctg tggggggatg gcgtactgtg ggccccaggt
     3841 tggagtgggg ctagtgcccc aaggcggctt ggagacctct cagcctgagg gcgaagcagg
     3901 agtcggggtg gagagcaact ccgatggggc ctccccggag ccctgcaccg tcacccctgg
     3961 tgccgtgaag ctggagaagg agaagctgga gcaaaacccg gaggagtccc aggacatcaa
     4021 agctctgcag aaagaactcg agcaatttgc caagctcctg aagcagaaga ggatcaccct
     4081 gggatataca caggccgatg tggggctcac cctgggggtt ctatttggga aggtattcag
     4141 ccaaacgacc atctgccgct ttgaggctct gcagcttagc ttcaagaaca tgtgtaagct
     4201 gcggcccttg ctgcagaagt gggtggagga agctgacaac aatgaaaatc ttcaggagat
     4261 atgcaaagca gaaaccctcg tgcaggcccg aaagagaaag cgaaccagta tcgagaaccg
     4321 agtgagaggc aacctggaga atttgttcct gcagtgcccg aaacccacac tgcagcagat
     4381 cagccacatc gcccagcagc ttgggctcga gaaggatgtg gtccgagtgt ggttctgtaa
     4441 ccggcgccag aagggcaagc gatcaagcag cgactatgca caacgagagg attttgaggc
     4501 tgctgggtct cctttctcag ggggaccagt gtcctttcct ctggccccag ggccccattt
     4561 tggtacccca ggctatggga gccctcactt cactgcactg tactcctcgg tccctttccc
     4621 tgagggggaa gcctttcccc ctgtctctgt caccactctg ggctctccca tgcattcaaa
     4681 ctgaggtaag ggcgaattcc agctgagcgc cggtcgctac cattaccagt tggtctggtg
     4741 tcaaaaataa taataaccgg gcaggccatg tctgcccgta tttcgcgtaa ggaaatccat
     4801 tatgtactat ttaaactcga gcggccgcca gcacagtggt cgacgataaa ataaaagatt
     4861 ttatttagtc tccagaaaaa ggggggaatg aaagacccca cctgtaggtt tggcaagcta
     4921 gcttaagtaa cgccattttg caaggcatgg aaaaatacat aactgagaat agagaagttc
     4981 agatcaaggt caggaacaga tggaacagct gaatatgggc caaacaggat atctgtggta
     5041 agcagttcct gccccggctc agggccaaga acagatggaa cagctgaata tgggccaaac
     5101 aggatatctg tggtaagcag ttcctgcccc ggctcagggc caagaacaga tggtccccag
     5161 atgcggtcca gccctcagca gtttctagag aaccatcaga tgtttccagg gtgccccaag
     5221 gacctgaaat gaccctgtgc cttatttgaa ctaaccaatc agttcgcttc tcgcttctgt
     5281 tcgcgcgctt ctgctccccg agctcaataa aagagcccac aacccctcac tcggggcgcc
     5341 agtcctccga ttgactgagt cgcccgggta cccgtgtatc caataaaccc tcttgcagtt
     5401 gcatccgact tgtggtctcg ctgttccttg ggagggtctc ctctgagtga ttgactaccc
     5461 gtcagcgggg gtctttcaca tgcagcatgt atcaaaatta atttggtttt tttcttaagt
     5521 atttacatta aatggccata gttgcattaa tgaatcggcc aacgcgcggg gagaggcggt
     5581 ttgcgtattg ggcgctcttc cgcttcctcg ctcactgact cgctgcgctc ggtcgttcgg
     5641 ctgcggcgag cggtatcagc tcactcaaag gcggtaatac ggttatccac agaatcaggg
     5701 gataacgcag gaaagaacat gtgagcaaaa ggccagcaaa aggccaggaa ccgtaaaaag
     5761 gccgcgttgc tggcgttttt ccataggctc cgcccccctg acgagcatca caaaaatcga
     5821 cgctcaagtc agaggtggcg aaacccgaca ggacta
//
