[The description below was written by a language model from this plasmid's Addgene catalogue record and the feature table of its GenBank file.]
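Description:
pMXs-hOCT3/4 is a Moloney murine leukemia virus (MMLV)-based retroviral expression plasmid carrying the human OCT3/4 coding sequence (gene POU5F1), built on the pMXs backbone. In bacteria it is maintained as a high-copy plasmid through a ColE1/pUC-type origin and selected with ampicillin through the beta-lactamase gene and its own promoter. The sequence record is 5,856 bp, consistent with a roughly 4.6 kb backbone plus an insert of about 1.1 kb.

The retroviral cassette is bounded by two MMLV long terminal repeats. Downstream of the 5′ LTR lie the MMLV Psi packaging signal, a truncated gag segment lacking its start codon (which extends the packaging region without producing Gag protein), and a pol-derived region containing the splice acceptor site. The unmutated human OCT3/4 cDNA was cloned into an EcoRI site, retained on both sides. The feature table does not annotate the insert itself, but the unannotated stretch between the pol region and the 3′ LTR is where it would be expected to sit. No internal promoter is annotated, so expression presumably comes from the 5′ LTR, as is usual for this type of vector. No mammalian selection marker or reporter is annotated either.

Because the plasmid lacks functional gag, pol and env genes, these must be supplied in trans by a packaging cell line to produce replication-defective virus, which then integrates the cassette into dividing target cells. The associated publication describes induction of pluripotent stem cells from adult human fibroblasts by defined factors, and this construct delivers the OCT3/4 factor for such reprogramming experiments.
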