Addgene plasmid #17217: pMXs-hOCT3/4
Purpose: Retroviral expression of human OCT3/4
Depositing lab: Shinya Yamanaka. Depositing organization: Kyoto University, Center for iPS Cell Research and Application. Publication: Induction of pluripotent stem cells from adult human fibroblasts by defined factors. Takahashi K, Tanabe K, Ohnuki M, Narita M, Ichisaka T, Tomoda K, Yamanaka S. Cell. 2007 Nov 30. 131(5):861-72. 10.1016/j.cell.2007.11.019 PubMed 18035408.
Backbone
  Vector backbone: pMXs
  Backbone size w/o insert (bp): 4600
  Vector type: Mammalian Expression, Retroviral
Growth in bacteria
  Bacterial resistance: Ampicillin, 100 μg/mL
  Growth temperature: 37°C
  Growth strain: DH5alpha
  Copy number: High Copy
Gene/Insert
  Gene/Insert name: OCT3/4
  Species: H. sapiens (human)
  Insert size (bp): 1100
  Mutation: None
  Entrez Gene: POU5F1 (a.k.a. OCT3, OCT4, OCT4Borf1, OTF-3, OTF3, OTF4, Oct-3, Oct-4, Oct3/4)
  Cloning method: Restriction Enzyme; 5′ cloning site EcoRI (not destroyed); 3′ cloning site EcoRI (not destroyed)
  Sequencing primers: 5′ pMX-S1811
Resource information
  A portion of this plasmid was derived from a plasmid made by: pMXs is from Dr. Toshio Kitamura of the University of Tokyo, the Institute of Medical Science. If you use this plasmid in a paper, please cite: Retrovirus-mediated gene transfer and expression cloning: powerful tools in functional genomics. Exp Hematol. 2003 Nov;31(11):1007-14. Kitamura T, Koshino Y, Shibata F, Oki T, Nakajima H, Nosaka T, Kumagai H.
Terms and licenses: Academic/Nonprofit Terms; Industry Terms: Not Available to Industry
Depositor comments: The sequence of primer pMX-S1811 is GAC GGC ATC GCA GCT TGG ATA CAC.
How to cite: pMXs-hOCT3/4 was a gift from Shinya Yamanaka (Addgene plasmid # 17217 ; http://n2t.net/addgene:17217 ; RRID:Addgene_17217)
