>Addgene plasmid #17217 | pMXs-hOCT3/4 | addgene partial sequence | sequence record 22684 | 17217 with pBMN5'
ATCGACCGGGGGNGGACATCCTCTAGACTGCCGGATCTAGCTAGTTAATTAAGGATCCCAGTGTGGTGGT
ACGGGAATTCGCCCTTCACCATGGCGGGACACCTGGCTTCGGATTTCGCCTTCTCGCCCCCTCCAGGTGG
TGGAGGTGATGGGCCAGGGGGGCCGGAGCCGGGCTGGGTTGATCCTCGGACCTGGCTAAGCTTCCAAGGC
CCTCCTGGAGGGCCAGGAATCGGGCCGGGGGTTGGGCCAGGCTCTGAGGTGTGGGGGATTCCCCCATGCC
CCCCGCCGTATGAGTTCTGTGGGGGGATGGCGTACTGTGGGCCCCAGGTTGGAGTGGGGCTAGTGCCCCA
AGGCGGCTTGGAGACCTCTCAGCCTGAGGGCGAAGCAGGAGTCGGGGTGGAGAGCAACTCCGATGGGGCC
TCCCCGGAGCCCTGCACCGTCACCCCTGGTGCCGTGAAGCTGGAGAAGGAGAAGCTGGAGCAAAACCCGG
AGGAGTCCCAGGACATCAAAGCTCTGCAGAAAGAACTCGAGCAATTTGCCAAGCTCCTGAAGCAGAAGAG
GATCACCCTGGGATATACACAGGCCGATGTGGGGCTCACCCTGGGGGTTCTATTTGGGAAGGTATTCAGC
CAAACGACCATCTGCCGCTTTGAGGCTCTGCAGCTTAGCTTCAAGAACATGTGTAAGCTGCGGCCCTTGC
TGCAGAAGTGGGTGGAGGAAGCTGACAACAATGAAAATCTTCAGGAGATATGCAAAGCAGAAACCCTCGT
GCAGGCCCGAAAGAGAAAGCGAACCAGTATCGAGAACCGAGTGAGAGGCAACCTGGAGAATTTGTTCCTG
CAGTGCCCGAAACCCACACTGCAGCAGATCAGCCACATCGCCCAGCAGCTTGGGCTCGAGAANGATGTGG
TCCGAGTGTGGTTCTGTAACCGGCGCCAGAAGGGCAAGCGATCAAGCAGCGACTATGCACAACGAAGATT
TAGTGTGGC
